>Addgene plasmid #142984 | TFORF2763 | addgene full sequence | sequence record 397334 | Addgene NGS Result
TTAATGTAGTCTTATGCAATACTCTTGTAGTCTTGCAACATGGTAACGATGAGTTAGCAACATGCCTTAC
AAGGAGAGAAAAAGCACCGTGCATGCCGATTGGTGGAAGTAAGGTGGTACGATCGTGCCTTATTAGGAAG
GCAACAGACGGGTCTGACATGGATTGGACGAACCACTGAATTGCCGCATTGCAGAGATATTGTATTTAAG
TGCCTAGCTCGATACATAAACGGGTCTCTCTGGTTAGACCAGATCTGAGCCTGGGAGCTCTCTGGCTAAC
TAGGGAACCCACTGCTTAAGCCTCAATAAAGCTTGCCTTGAGTGCTTCAAGTAGTGTGTGCCCGTCTGTT
GTGTGACTCTGGTAACTAGAGATCCCTCAGACCCTTTTAGTCAGTGTGGAAAATCTCTAGCAGTGGCGCC
CGAACAGGGACTTGAAAGCGAAAGGGAAACCAGAGGAGCTCTCTCGACGCAGGACTCGGCTTGCTGAAGC
GCGCACGGCAAGAGGCGAGGGGCGGCGACTGGTGAGTACGCCAAAAATTTTGACTAGCGGAGGCTAGAAG
GAGAGAGATGGGTGCGAGAGCGTCAGTATTAAGCGGGGGAGAATTAGATCGCGATGGGAAAAAATTCGGT
TAAGGCCAGGGGGAAAGAAAAAATATAAATTAAAACATATAGTATGGGCAAGCAGGGAGCTAGAACGATT
CGCAGTTAATCCTGGCCTGTTAGAAACATCAGAAGGCTGTAGACAAATACTGGGACAGCTACAACCATCC
CTTCAGACAGGATCAGAAGAACTTAGATCATTATATAATACAGTAGCAACCCTCTATTGTGTGCATCAAA
GGATAGAGATAAAAGACACCAAGGAAGCTTTAGACAAGATAGAGGAAGAGCAAAACAAAAGTAAGACCAC
CGCACAGCAAGCGGCCGCTGATCTTCAGACCTGGAGGAGGAGATATGAGGGACAATTGGAGAAGTGAATT
ATATAAATATAAAGTAGTAAAAATTGAACCATTAGGAGTAGCACCCACCAAGGCAAAGAGAAGAGTGGTG
CAGAGAGAAAAAAGAGCAGTGGGAATAGGAGCTTTGTTCCTTGGGTTCTTGGGAGCAGCAGGAAGCACTA
TGGGCGCAGCGTCAATGACGCTGACGGTACAGGCCAGACAATTATTGTCTGGTATAGTGCAGCAGCAGAA
CAATTTGCTGAGGGCTATTGAGGCGCAACAGCATCTGTTGCAACTCACAGTCTGGGGCATCAAGCAGCTC
CAGGCAAGAATCCTGGCTGTGGAAAGATACCTAAAGGATCAACAGCTCCTGGGGATTTGGGGTTGCTCTG
GAAAACTCATTTGCACCACTGCTGTGCCTTGGAATGCTAGTTGGAGTAATAAATCTCTGGAACAGATTTG
GAATCACACGACCTGGATGGAGTGGGACAGAGAAATTAACAATTACACAAGCTTAATACACTCCTTAATT
GAAGAATCGCAAAACCAGCAAGAAAAGAATGAACAAGAATTATTGGAATTAGATAAATGGGCAAGTTTGT
GGAATTGGTTTAACATAACAAATTGGCTGTGGTATATAAAATTATTCATAATGATAGTAGGAGGCTTGGT
AGGTTTAAGAATAGTTTTTGCTGTACTTTCTATAGTGAATAGAGTTAGGCAGGGATATTCACCATTATCG
TTTCAGACCCACCTCCCAACCCCGAGGGGACCCATGCATTGCATCTCAATTAGTCAGCAACCAGGTGTGG
AAAGTCCCCAGGCTCCCCAGCAGGCAGAAGTATGCAAAGCATGCGTCTCAATTAGTCAGCAACCATAGTC
CCGCCCCTAACTCCGCCCATCCCGCCCCTAACTCCGCCCAGTTCCGCCCATTCTCCGCCCCATGGCTGAC
TAATTTTTTTTATTTATGCAGAGGCCGAGGCCGCCTCGGCCTCTGAGCTATTCCAGAAGTAGTGAGGAGG
CTTTTTTGGAGGCCTAGGCTTTTGCAAAAAGCTTTCTAGAGGTACCACCGGAGCTTACCATGACCGAGTA
CAAGCCCACGGTGCGCCTCGCCACCCGCGACGACGTCCCCAGGGCCGTACGCACCCTCGCCGCCGCGTTC
GCCGACTACCCCGCCACGCGCCACACCGTCGATCCGGACCGCCACATCGAGCGGGTCACCGAGCTGCAAG
AACTCTTCCTCACGCGCGTCGGGCTCGACATCGGCAAGGTGTGGGTCGCGGACGACGGCGCCGCCGTGGC
GGTCTGGACCACGCCGGAGAGCGTCGAAGCGGGGGCGGTGTTCGCCGAGATCGGCCCGCGCATGGCCGAG
TTGAGCGGTTCCCGGCTGGCCGCGCAGCAACAGATGGAAGGCCTCCTGGCGCCGCACCGGCCCAAGGAGC
CCGCGTGGTTCCTGGCCACCGTCGGCGTCTCGCCCGACCACCAGGGCAAGGGTCTGGGCAGCGCCGTCGT
GCTCCCCGGAGTGGAGGCGGCCGAGCGCGCCGGGGTGCCCGCCTTCCTGGAGACCTCCGCGCCCCGCAAC
CTCCCCTTCTACGAGCGGCTCGGCTTCACCGTCACCGCCGACGTCGAGGTGCCCGAAGGACCGCGCACCT
GGTGCATGACCCGCAAGCCCGGTGCCAGTTAACGAATTCTAGATCTTGAGACAAATGGCAGTATTCATCC
ACAATTTTAAAAGAAAAGGGGGGATTGGGGGGTACAGTGCAGGGGAAAGAATAGTAGACATAATAGCAAC
AGACATACAAACTAAAGAATTACAAAAACAAATTACAAAAATTCAAAATTTTCGGGTTTATTACAGGGAC
AGCAGAGATCCACTTTGGCGCCGGCTCGAGGCCTGCAGGTGCAAAGATGGATAAAGTTTTAAACAGAGAG
GAATCTTTGCAGCTAATGGACCTTCTAGGTCTTGAAAGGAGTGGGAATTGGCTCCGGTGCCCGTCAGTGG
GCAGAGCGCACATCGCCCACAGTCCCCGAGAAGTTGGGGGGAGGGGTCGGCAATTGAACCGGTGCCTAGA
GAAGGTGGCGCGGGGTAAACTGGGAAAGTGATGTCGTGTACTGGCTCCGCCTTTTTCCCGAGGGTGGGGG
AGAACCGTATATAAGTGCAGTAGTCGCCGTGAACGTTCTTTTTCGCAACGGGTTTGCCGCCAGAACACAG
GTAAGTGCCGTGTGTGGTTCCCGCGGGCCTGGCCTCTTTACGGGTTATGGCCCTTGCGTGCCTTGAATTA
CTTCCACCTGGCTGCAGTACGTGATTCTTGATCCCGAGCTTCGGGTTGGAAGTGGGTGGGAGAGTTCGAG
GCCTTGCGCTTAAGGAGCCCCTTCGCCTCGTGCTTGAGTTGAGGCCTGGCCTGGGCGCTGGGGCCGCCGC
GTGCGAATCTGGTGGCACCTTCGCGCCTGTCTCGCTGCTTTCGATAAGTCTCTAGCCATTTAAAATTTTT
GATGACCTGCTGCGACGCTTTTTTTCTGGCAAGATAGTCTTGTAAATGCGGGCCAAGATCTGCACACTGG
TATTTCGGTTTTTGGGGCCGCGGGCGGCGACGGGGCCCGTGCGTCCCAGCGCACATGTTCGGCGAGGCGG
GGCCTGCGAGCGCGGCCACCGAGAATCGGACGGGGGTAGTCTCAAGCTGGCCGGCCTGCTCTGGTGCCTG
GCCTCGCGCCGCCGTGTATCGCCCCGCCCTGGGCGGCAAGGCTGGCCCGGTCGGCACCAGTTGCGTGAGC
GGAAAGATGGCCGCTTCCCGGCCCTGCTGCAGGGAGCTCAAAATGGAGGACGCGGCGCTCGGGAGAGCGG
GCGGGTGAGTCACCCACACAAAGGAAAAGGGCCTTTCCGTCCTCAGCCGTCGCTTCATGTGACTCCACGG
AGTACCGGGCGCCGTCCAGGCACCTCGATTAGTTCTCGAGCTTTTGGAGTACGTCGTCTTTAGGTTGGGG
GGAGGGGTTTTATGCGATGGAGTTTCCCCACACTGAGTGGGTGGAGACTGAAGTTAGGCCAGCTTGGCAC
TTGATGTAATTCTCCTTGGAATTTGCCCTTTTTGAGTTTGGATCTTGGTTCATTCTCAAGCCTCAGACAG
TGGTTCAAAGTTTTTTTCTTCCATTTCAGGTGTCGTGAGGCTAGCACCGCCACCATGGCTGTCGCCCTCG
ACTCTCAGATCGACGCGCCCCTGGAGGTTGAGGGATGCCTAATAATGAAGGTGGAAAAGGACCCTGAGTG
GGCATCAGAGCCCATTCTGGAAGGATCGGATAGCTCTGAGACCTTCCGCAAATGCTTCAGGCAATTCTGT
TATGAGGATGTGACTGGACCCCATGAAGCTTTCAGTAAACTCTGGGAACTTTGCTGCCGGTGGCTGAAGC
CAGAAATGCGTTCCAAGGAGCAAATACTTGAGCTGCTGGTGATTGAGCAGTTTCTCACCATTTTACCCGA
GAAGATTCAGGCTTGGGCACAGAAGCAGTGTCCGCAAAGTGGAGAGGAAGCGGTGGCCCTGGTAGTGCAT
TTGGAGAAAGAGACTGGAAGACTAAGACAGCAGGTCAGCAGTCCCGTGCACCGGGAGAAGCACTCCCCAC
TTGGAGCAGCGTGGGAGGTGGCAGACTTCCAGCCAGAGCAGGTGGAGACCCAACCCAGGGCGGTGTCTCG
GGAGGAACCTGGAAGCCTCCACTCAGGACACCAGGAACAGCTGAACCGAAAGCGAGAACGTCGGCCCTTA
CCCAAGAATGCTCGGCCTTCTCCCTGGGTTCCTGCCCTTGCTGATGAATGGAATACCCTAGATCAGGAAG
TGACAACCACACGGCTTCCTGCTGGGTCCCAGGAACCAGTGAAAGATGTCCACGTGGCCAGAGGCTTTTC
CTACAGAAAGAGTGTGCATCAGATTCCTGCCCAAAGGGACCTCTACCGGGATTTCAGGAAGGAGAATGTT
GGGAACGTGGTCTCCCTGGGAAGTGCAGTGTCTACATCTAACAAGATAACCCGGTTGGAACAGAGAAAGG
AGCCATGGACTCTAGGTCTGCATTCCTCTAACAAGAGAAGTATCCTACGAAGCAACTACGTCAAGGAAAA
GTCAGTTCATGCTATTCAGGTCCCTGCAAGGAGTGCAGGAAAAACATGGAGAGAGCAGCAGCAGTGGGGT
TTAGAAGATGAAAAGATAGCAGGTGTGCATTGGAGCTATGAGGAAACAAAGACTTTCCTGGCAATTCTCA
AAGAGTCTCGCTTTTATGAAACACTTCAGGCCTGTCCCCGAAATAGCCAAGTGTATGGTGCTGTGGCTGA
ATGGTTGCGAGAATGTGGCTTCCTTAGAACCCCAGAACAGTGTCGAACCAAGTTCAAAAGTCTCCAGAAA
AGCTATCGAAAGGTGAGAAATGGCCACATGCTAGAACCCTGCGCCTTCTTTGAGGACATGGATGCTTTGT
TGAACCCTGCAGCCCGTGCTCCGTCCACTGATAAACCAAAGGAGATGATACCTGTCCCCAGACTGAAGAG
AATTGCCATCAGTGCTAAGGAACACATCAGCTTGGTGGAGGAGGAGGAAGCTGCAGAAGATTCTGATGAT
GATGAAATAGGCATCGAATTTATCCGCAAGTCTGAAATCCATGGTGCCCCTGTCTTGTTTCAGAATCTCA
GTGGCGTGCACTGGGGCTATGAAGAAACCAAGACTTTTCTTGATATCCTCCGTGAGACTCGGTTTTATGA
AGCGCTTCAAGCCTGTCATCGGAAGAGCAAATTGTATGGGGCTGTAGCTGAACAGCTTCGAGAGTGCGGC
TTCCTCCGGACACCAGAACAGTGCCGAACCAAGTTCAAAAGCCTTCAGAAGAGTTACCGCAAGGTGAAAA
ATGGCCACGTGCTAGAGTCCTGCGCGTTCTACAAGGAGATGGATGCCCTGATTAACTCTCGGGCATCTGC
TCCTTCCCCCAGCACCCCAGAGGAAGTCCCATCACCTTCAAGGCAAGAAAGAGGGGGTATTGAGGTTGAA
CCCCAGGAACCTACAGGCTGGGAACCTGAAGAGACCTCACAGGAGGCAGTAATAGAAGACTCTTGCAGTG
AGAGAATGAGCGAGGAGGAAATTGTGCAAGAGCCAGAGTTCCAGGGACCTCCAGGTCTACTGCAGAGCCC
AAATGATTTTGAAATCGGAAGTAGCATCAAGGAGGATCCAACACAGATAGTATATAAGGACATGGAACAG
CATAGGGCATTAATAGAAAAGTCTAAAAGAGTTGTTTCCCAGAGTACCGACCCCAGCAAATATCGCAAAA
GGGAATGCATCTCAGGAAGACAATGGGAAAATCTTCAAGGAATTAGACAGGGAAAGCCGATGTCTCAGCC
TAGAGATTTAGGGAAAGCCGTTGTGCATCAGAGGCCTTTTGTGGGGAAGAGACCCTACAGACTTCTCAAA
TATGGAGAAAGCTTTGGAAGGAGCACTCGTCTGATGTGCCGGATGACCCACCACAAGGAGAATCCTTACA
AGTGTGGTGTCTGTGGGAAGTGCTTTGGTAGAAGCAGGAGCCTGATCAGACACCAAAGAATCCACACAGG
CGAAAAACCTTTTAAATGTCTTGACTGTGGAAAAAGCTTTAATGACTCCTCAAATTTTGGTGCCCACCAG
AGAATCCACACAGGAGAGAAACCCTACAGATGCGGAGAGTGTGGAAAATGCTTTAGTCAGAGCTCTAGTC
TTATTATACATCAGAGAACGCACACCGGTGAGAAGCCCTATCAGTGTGGAGAGTGTGGGAAAAGTTTCAC
CAACAGTTCTCATTTCAGCGCCCACCGGAGAGTTCACACTGGGGAGAATCCCTACAAATGTGTGGACTGT
GAAAAAAGTTTCAATAACTGTACGAGATTTCGAGAACATCGGAGAATACACACTGGAGAGAAGCCCTATG
GATGTGCCCAGTGTGGCAAACGTTTCAGTAAGAGTTCTGTTCTTACCAAACATCGGGAAGTTCATGTGAG
AGAAAAGCCTCTGCCACACCCTCCATCTCTGTATTGCCCTGAGAACCCACATAAGGGAAAGACTGATGAA
TTTAGGAAAACTTTTTAGTAATGAACTAGTCCGTAACTTGAAAGTATTTCGATTTCTTGGCTTTATATAT
CTTGTGGAAAGGACGATCTGAACTGACGTAGCAGAGGTTCACGCGTTAAGTCGACAATCAACCTCTGGAT
TACAAAATTTGTGAAAGATTGACTGGTATTCTTAACTATGTTGCTCCTTTTACGCTATGTGGATACGCTG
CTTTAATGCCTTTGTATCATGCTATTGCTTCCCGTATGGCTTTCATTTTCTCCTCCTTGTATAAATCCTG
GTTGCTGTCTCTTTATGAGGAGTTGTGGCCCGTTGTCAGGCAACGTGGCGTGGTGTGCACTGTGTTTGCT
GACGCAACCCCCACTGGTTGGGGCATTGCCACCACCTGTCAGCTCCTTTCCGGGACTTTCGCTTTCCCCC
TCCCTATTGCCACGGCGGAACTCATCGCCGCCTGCCTTGCCCGCTGCTGGACAGGGGCTCGGCTGTTGGG
CACTGACAATTCCGTGGTGTTGTCGGGGAAATCATCGTCCTTTCCTTGGCTGCTCGCCTGTGTTGCCACC
TGGATTCTGCGCGGGACGTCCTTCTGCTACGTCCCTTCGGCCCTCAATCCAGCGGACCTTCCTTCCCGCG
GCCTGCTGCCGGCTCTGCGGCCTCTTCCGCGTCTTCGCCTTCGCCCTCAGACGAGTCGGATCTCCCTTTG
GGCCGCCTCCCCGCGTCGACTTTAAGACCAATGACTTACAAGGCAGCTGTAGATCTTAGCCACTTTTTAA
AAGAAAAGGGGGGACTGGAAGGGCTAATTCACTCCCAACGAAGACAAGATCTGCTTTTTGCTTGTACTGG
GTCTCTCTGGTTAGACCAGATCTGAGCCTGGGAGCTCTCTGGCTAACTAGGGAACCCACTGCTTAAGCCT
CAATAAAGCTTGCCTTGAGTGCTTCAAGTAGTGTGTGCCCGTCTGTTGTGTGACTCTGGTAACTAGAGAT
CCCTCAGACCCTTTTAGTCAGTGTGGAAAATCTCTAGCAGTACGTATAGTAGTTCATGTCATCTTATTAT
TCAGTATTTATAACTTGCAAAGAAATGAATATCAGAGAGTGAGAGGAACTTGTTTATTGCAGCTTATAAT
GGTTACAAATAAAGCAATAGCATCACAAATTTCACAAATAAAGCATTTTTTTCACTGCATTCTAGTTGTG
GTTTGTCCAAACTCATCAATGTATCTTATCATGTCTGGCTCTAGCTATCCCGCCCCTAACTCCGCCCATC
CCGCCCCTAACTCCGCCCAGTTCCGCCCATTCTCCGCCCCATGGCTGACTAATTTTTTTTATTTATGCAG
AGGCCGAGGCCGCCTCGGCCTCTGAGCTATTCCAGAAGTAGTGAGGAGGCTTTTTTGGAGGCCTAGGGAC
GTACCCAATTCGCCCTATAGTGAGTCGTATTACGCGCGCTCACTGGCCGTCGTTTTACAACGTCGTGACT
GGGAAAACCCTGGCGTTACCCAACTTAATCGCCTTGCAGCACATCCCCCTTTCGCCAGCTGGCGTAATAG
CGAAGAGGCCCGCACCGATCGCCCTTCCCAACAGTTGCGCAGCCTGAATGGCGAATGGG
[124 nt withheld, positions 8600-8723]
C
[91 nt withheld, positions 8725-8815]
A
[49 nt withheld, positions 8817-8865]
CCTTTGACGTTGGAGTCCACGTTCTTT
[37 nt withheld, positions 8893-8929]
ACCCTATCTCGGTCTATTCTTTTGATTTATAAGGGATTTTGCCGATTTCGGCCTATTGGTTAAAAAATGA
GCTGATTTAACAAAAATTTAACGCGAATTTTAACAAAATATTAACGCTTACAATTTAGGTGGCACTTTTC
GGGGAAATGTGCGCGGAACCCCTATTTGTTTATTTTTCTAAATACATTCAAATATGTATCCGCTCATGAG
ACAATAACCCTGATAAATGCTTCAATAATATTGAAAAAGGAAGAGTATGAGTATTCAACATTTCCGTGTC
GCCCTTATTCCCTTTTTTGCGGCATTTTGCCTTCCTGTTTTTGCTCACCCAGAAACGCTGGTGAAAGTAA
AAGATGCTGAAGATCAGTTGGGTGCACGAGTGGGTTACATCGAACTGGATCTCAACAGCGGTAAGATCCT
TGAGAGTTTTCGCCCCGAAGAACGTTTTCCAATGATGAGCACTTTTAAAGTTCTGCTATGTGGCGCGGTA
TTATCCCGTATTGACGCCGGGCAAGAGCAACTCGGTCGCCGCATACACTATTCTCAGAATGACTTGGTTG
AGTACTCACCAGTCACAGAAAAGCATCTTACGGATGGCATGACAGTAAGAGAATTATGCAGTGCTGCCAT
AACCATGAGTGATAACACTGCGGCCAACTTACTTCTGACAACGATCGGAGGACCGAAGGAGCTAACCGCT
TTTTTGCACAACATGGGGGATCATGTAACTCGCCTTGATCGTTGGGAACCGGAGCTGAATGAAGCCATAC
CAAACGACGAGCGTGACACCACGATGCCTGTAGCAATGGCAACAACGTTGCGCAAACTATTAACTGGCGA
ACTACTTACTCTAGCTTCCCGGCAACAATTAATAGACTGGATGGAGGCGGATAAAGTTGCAGGACCACTT
CTGCGCTCGGCCCTTCCGGCTGGCTGGTTTATTGCTGATAAATCTGGAGCCGGTGAGCGTGGGTCTCGCG
GTATCATTGCAGCACTGGGGCCAGATGGTAAGCCCTCCCGTATCGTAGTTATCTACACGACGGGGAGTCA
GGCAACTATGGATGAACGAAATAGACAGATCGCTGAGATAGGTGCCTCACTGATTAAGCATTGGTAACTG
TCAGACCAAGTTTACTCATATATACTTTAGATTGATTTAAAACTTCATTTTTAATTTAAAAGGATCTAGG
TGAAGATCCTTTTTGATAATCTCATGACCAAAATCCCTTAACGTGAGTTTTCGTTCCACTGAGCGTCAGA
CCCCGTAGAAAAGATCAAAGGATCTTCTTGAGATCCTTTTTTTCTGCGCGTAATCTGCTGCTTGCAAACA
AAAAAACCACCGCTACCAGCGGTGGTTTGTTTGCCGGATCAAGAGCTACCAACTCTTTTTCCGAAGGTAA
CTGGCTTCAGCAGAGCGCAGATACCAAATACTGTTCTTCTAGTGTAGCCGTAGTTAGGCCACCACTTCAA
GAACTCTGTAGCACCGCCTACATACCTCGCTCTGCTAATCCTGTTACCAGTGGCTGCTGCCAGTGGCGAT
AAGTCGTGTCTTACCGGGTTGGACTCAAGACGATAGTTACCGGATAAGGCGCAGCGGTCGGGCTGAACGG
GGGGTTCGTGCACACAGCCCAGCTTGGAGCGAACGACCTACACCGAACTGAGATACCTACAGCGTGAGCT
ATGAGAAAGCGCCACGCTTCCCGAAGGGAGAAAGGCGGACAGGTATCCGGTAAGCGGCAGGGTCGGAACA
GGAGAGCGCACGAGGGAGCTTCCAGGGGGAAACGCCTGGTATCTTTATAGTCCTGTCGGGTTTCGCCACC
TCTGACTTGAGCGTCGATTTTTGTGATGCTCGTCAGGGGGGCGGAGCCTATGGAAAAACGCCAGCAACGC
GGCCTTTTTACGGTTCCTGGCCTTTTGCTGGCCTTTTGCTCACATGTTCTTTCCTGCGTTATCCCCTGAT
TCTGTGGATAACCGTATTACCGCCTTTGAGTGAGCTGATACCGCTCGCCGCAGCCGAACGACCGAGCGCA
GCGAGTCAGTGAGCGAGGAAGCGGAAGAGCGCCCAATACGCAAACCGCCTCTCCCCGCGCGTTGGCCGAT
TCATTAATGCAGCTGGCACGACAGGTTTCCCGACTGGAAAGCGGGCAGTGAGCGCAACGCAATTAATGTG
AGTTAGCTCACTCATTAGGCACCCCAGGCTTTACACTTTATGCTTCCGGCTCGTATGTTGTGTGGAATTG
TGAGCGGATAACAATTTCACACAGGAAACAGCTATGACCATGATTACGCCAAGCGCGCAATTAACCCTCA
CTAAAGGGAACAAAAGCTGGAGCTGCAAGC
Features (pLannotate 1.2.2; 31 found; start..end, strand, type, name):
      5..231     +  promoter       RSV promoter: Rous sarcoma virus enhancer/promoter
    232..412     +  LTR            5' LTR (truncated): truncated 5' long terminal repeat (LTR) from HIV-1
    459..584     +  misc_feature   HIV-1 Ψ: packaging signal of human immunodeficiency virus type 1
    568..931     +  CDS            HIV-1 gag (fragment): gag protein from human immunodeficiency virus 1; gag
   1077..1310    +  misc_feature   RRE: The Rev response element (RRE) of HIV-1 allows for Rev-dependent mRNA export from the nucleus to the cytoplasm.
   1687..1713    +  CDS            Rev (fragment): human immunodeficiency virus 1 (HIV-1) Rev protein; rev; enhances nuclear export of unspliced and incompletely spliced viral mRNAs
   1720..1743    +  promoter       SV40 promoter (fragment): SV40 early promoter
   1744..1815    +  promoter       SV40 promoter (fragment): SV40 enhancer and early promoter
   1839..1974    +  rep_origin     SV40 ori: SV40 origin of replication
   2020..2616    +  CDS            PuroR (fragment): puromycin N-acetyltransferase; pac from Streptomyces; confers resistance to puromycin
   2665..2782    +  misc_feature   cPPT/CTS: central polypurine tract and central termination sequence of HIV-1
   2847..2913    +  CDS            small t antigen (fragment): SV40 (simian virus 40) small t antigen
   2920..4098    +  promoter       EF-1α promoter: strong constitutive promoter for human elongation factor EF-1α
   4115..7015    +  CDS            ZKSCAN2: ZKSC2_HUMAN - Also known as ZNF694. Experimental evidence at protein level: Swiss-Prot protein existence level 1. May be involved in transcriptional regulation. From Homo sapiens (Human).
   7031..7084    +  promoter       U6 promoter (fragment): RNA polymerase III promoter for human U6 snRNA
   7126..7714    +  misc_feature   WPRE: woodchuck hepatitis virus posttranscriptional regulatory element
   7765..7784    +  misc_feature   cPPT/CTS (fragment): central polypurine tract and central termination sequence of HIV-1
   7786..8019    +  LTR            3' LTR (ΔU3): self-inactivating 3' long terminal repeat (LTR) from HIV-1
   8097..8218    +  polyA_signal   SV40 poly(A) signal: SV40 polyadenylation signal
   8258..8393    +  rep_origin     SV40 ori: SV40 origin of replication
   8414..8432    -  promoter       T7 promoter: promoter for bacteriophage T7 RNA polymerase
   8440..8595    +  CDS            lacZα (fragment): LacZα fragment of β-galactosidase; lacZ fragment
   8600..9028    +  rep_origin     f1 ori (sequence partly withheld): f1 bacteriophage origin of replication; arrow indicates direction of (+) strand synthesis
   9081..9185    +  promoter       AmpR promoter: bla
   9186..10046   +  CDS            AmpR: β-lactamase; bla; confers resistance to ampicillin, carbenicillin, and related antibiotics
  10217..10805   +  rep_origin     ori: high-copy-number ColE1/pMB1/pBR322/pUC origin of replication
  10988..11080   +  CDS            lacI (fragment): lac repressor; lacI; The lac repressor binds to the lac operator to inhibit transcription in E. coli. This inhibition can be relieved by adding lactose or isopropyl-β-D-thiogalactopyranoside (IPTG).
  11093..11114   +  protein_bind   CAP binding site: CAP binding activates transcription in the presence of cAMP. E. coli catabolite activator protein
  11129..11159   +  promoter       lac promoter: promoter for the E. coli lac operon
  11163..11185   +  protein_bind   lac operator (fragment): The lac repressor binds to the lac operator to inhibit transcription in E. coli. This inhibition can be relieved by adding lactose or isopropyl-β-D-thiogalactopyranoside (IPTG). lac repressor encoded by lacI
  11228..11246   +  promoter       T3 promoter: promoter for bacteriophage T3 RNA polymerase
