[The description below was written by a language model from this plasmid's Addgene catalogue record and pLannotate feature annotations shown in this document.]
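Description:
TFORF2763 is a third-generation-style, self-inactivating lentiviral expression plasmid built on the pLX_TRC317 backbone. It carries the human zinc-finger transcription factor ZKSCAN2 (also called ZNF694) as an overexpression ORF. It belongs to a large barcoded transcription factor ORF collection, in which each construct has a unique 24-bp barcode so that the transcription factor can be identified by sequencing in pooled screens. The feature table does not annotate the barcode itself. The sequenced plasmid is about 11.3 kb. In bacteria it is maintained through a high-copy ColE1/pUC origin and ampicillin resistance (bla), and an f1 origin and remnants of a lac/lacZα cloning region are also present. The depositor warns that the plasmid can recombine, as is common for LTR-containing vectors.

The viral genome is transcribed from an RSV promoter fused to a truncated HIV-1 5' LTR. This is followed by the Ψ packaging signal with a partial gag sequence and the Rev response element for Rev-dependent nuclear export of the genomic RNA. Two expression units lie within the proviral region. In the first, an SV40 early promoter/origin drives puromycin N-acetyltransferase for selection of transduced mammalian cells. In the second, downstream of the cPPT/CTS element that aids nuclear import, the strong constitutive EF-1α promoter drives the ZKSCAN2 coding sequence. A WPRE after the ORF enhances transcript stability and expression. The ΔU3 3' LTR inactivates LTR promoter activity after integration, and an SV40 polyadenylation signal lies beyond it. The short U6 promoter, small t antigen and Rev matches are small fragments, probably vestigial sequence rather than functional parts. The construct is intended for lentiviral packaging and stable overexpression of ZKSCAN2, for example in pooled directed-differentiation screens.
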