Addgene plasmid #142984: TFORF2763
Purpose: Lentiviral vector for overexpressing transcription factor ORFs with unique 24-bp barcodes. Barcodes facilitate identification of transcription factors in pooled screens.
Depositing lab: Feng Zhang. Depositing organization: Broad Institute. Publication: A transcription factor atlas of directed differentiation. Joung J, Ma S, Tay T, Geiger-Schuller KR, Kirchgatterer PC, Verdine VK, Guo B, Arias-Garcia MA, Allen WE, Singh A, Kuksenko O, Abudayyeh OO, Gootenberg JS, Fu Z, Macrae RK, Buenrostro JD, Regev A, Zhang F. Cell. 2023 Jan 5;186(1):209-229.e26. doi: 10.1016/j.cell.2022.11.026. PubMed 36608654.
Backbone
  Vector backbone: pLX_TRC317
  Backbone manufacturer: Broad Institute Genetic Perturbation Platform
  Backbone size w/o insert (bp): 8264
  Vector type: Mammalian Expression, Lentiviral
  Selectable markers: Puromycin
Growth in bacteria
  Bacterial resistance: Ampicillin, 100 μg/mL
  Growth temperature: 37°C
  Growth strain: NEB Stable
  Copy number: High Copy
Gene/Insert
  Gene/Insert name: ZKSCAN2
  Species: H. sapiens (human)
  Insert size (bp): 3005
  Entrez Gene: ZKSCAN2 (a.k.a. ZNF694, ZSCAN31, ZSCAN34)
  Promoter: EF1a
  Cloning method: Unknown
  Sequencing primers: 5′ GGGTGGAGACTGAAGTTAGGCCAG; 3′ CACATAGCGTAAAAGGAGCAACATAG
Terms and licenses: Academic/Nonprofit Terms; Industry Terms: Not Available to Industry
Depositor comments: NM_001012981,ENST00000328086 . The transcription factor ORF portion of this plasmid was synthesized by Genewiz. Please test multiple small colonies in case of plasmid recombination. To make this collection available in a timely manner, a portion of this collection was not fully sequenced by Addgene. If an Addgene verified full plasmid sequence is not available, please contact us prior to placing an order to request the full sequence.
How to cite: TFORF2763 was a gift from Feng Zhang (Addgene plasmid # 142984 ; http://n2t.net/addgene:142984 ; RRID:Addgene_142984)
