>Addgene plasmid #142984 | TFORF2763 | depositor partial sequence | sequence record 281090 | Insert
ACCGCCACCATGGCTGTCGCCCTCGACTCTCAGATCGACGCGCCCCTGGAGGTTGAGGGATGCCTAATAA
TGAAGGTGGAAAAGGACCCTGAGTGGGCATCAGAGCCCATTCTGGAAGGATCGGATAGCTCTGAGACCTT
CCGCAAATGCTTCAGGCAATTCTGTTATGAGGATGTGACTGGACCCCATGAAGCTTTCAGTAAACTCTGG
GAACTTTGCTGCCGGTGGCTGAAGCCAGAAATGCGTTCCAAGGAGCAAATACTTGAGCTGCTGGTGATTG
AGCAGTTTCTCACCATTTTACCCGAGAAGATTCAGGCTTGGGCACAGAAGCAGTGTCCGCAAAGTGGAGA
GGAAGCGGTGGCCCTGGTAGTGCATTTGGAGAAAGAGACTGGAAGACTAAGACAGCAGGTCAGCAGTCCC
GTGCACCGGGAGAAGCACTCCCCACTTGGAGCAGCGTGGGAGGTGGCAGACTTCCAGCCAGAGCAGGTGG
AGACCCAACCCAGGGCGGTGTCTCGGGAGGAACCTGGAAGCCTCCACTCAGGACACCAGGAACAGCTGAA
CCGAAAGCGAGAACGTCGGCCCTTACCCAAGAATGCTCGGCCTTCTCCCTGGGTTCCTGCCCTTGCTGAT
GAATGGAATACCCTAGATCAGGAAGTGACAACCACACGGCTTCCTGCTGGGTCCCAGGAACCAGTGAAAG
ATGTCCACGTGGCCAGAGGCTTTTCCTACAGAAAGAGTGTGCATCAGATTCCTGCCCAAAGGGACCTCTA
CCGGGATTTCAGGAAGGAGAATGTTGGGAACGTGGTCTCCCTGGGAAGTGCAGTGTCTACATCTAACAAG
ATAACCCGGTTGGAACAGAGAAAGGAGCCATGGACTCTAGGTCTGCATTCCTCTAACAAGAGAAGTATCC
TACGAAGCAACTACGTCAAGGAAAAGTCAGTTCATGCTATTCAGGTCCCTGCAAGGAGTGCAGGAAAAAC
ATGGAGAGAGCAGCAGCAGTGGGGTTTAGAAGATGAAAAGATAGCAGGTGTGCATTGGAGCTATGAGGAA
ACAAAGACTTTCCTGGCAATTCTCAAAGAGTCTCGCTTTTATGAAACACTTCAGGCCTGTCCCCGAAATA
GCCAAGTGTATGGTGCTGTGGCTGAATGGTTGCGAGAATGTGGCTTCCTTAGAACCCCAGAACAGTGTCG
AACCAAGTTCAAAAGTCTCCAGAAAAGCTATCGAAAGGTGAGAAATGGCCACATGCTAGAACCCTGCGCC
TTCTTTGAGGACATGGATGCTTTGTTGAACCCTGCAGCCCGTGCTCCGTCCACTGATAAACCAAAGGAGA
TGATACCTGTCCCCAGACTGAAGAGAATTGCCATCAGTGCTAAGGAACACATCAGCTTGGTGGAGGAGGA
GGAAGCTGCAGAAGATTCTGATGATGATGAAATAGGCATCGAATTTATCCGCAAGTCTGAAATCCATGGT
GCCCCTGTCTTGTTTCAGAATCTCAGTGGCGTGCACTGGGGCTATGAAGAAACCAAGACTTTTCTTGATA
TCCTCCGTGAGACTCGGTTTTATGAAGCGCTTCAAGCCTGTCATCGGAAGAGCAAATTGTATGGGGCTGT
AGCTGAACAGCTTCGAGAGTGCGGCTTCCTCCGGACACCAGAACAGTGCCGAACCAAGTTCAAAAGCCTT
CAGAAGAGTTACCGCAAGGTGAAAAATGGCCACGTGCTAGAGTCCTGCGCGTTCTACAAGGAGATGGATG
CCCTGATTAACTCTCGGGCATCTGCTCCTTCCCCCAGCACCCCAGAGGAAGTCCCATCACCTTCAAGGCA
AGAAAGAGGGGGTATTGAGGTTGAACCCCAGGAACCTACAGGCTGGGAACCTGAAGAGACCTCACAGGAG
GCAGTAATAGAAGACTCTTGCAGTGAGAGAATGAGCGAGGAGGAAATTGTGCAAGAGCCAGAGTTCCAGG
GACCTCCAGGTCTACTGCAGAGCCCAAATGATTTTGAAATCGGAAGTAGCATCAAGGAGGATCCAACACA
GATAGTATATAAGGACATGGAACAGCATAGGGCATTAATAGAAAAGTCTAAAAGAGTTGTTTCCCAGAGT
ACCGACCCCAGCAAATATCGCAAAAGGGAATGCATCTCAGGAAGACAATGGGAAAATCTTCAAGGAATTA
GACAGGGAAAGCCGATGTCTCAGCCTAGAGATTTAGGGAAAGCCGTTGTGCATCAGAGGCCTTTTGTGGG
GAAGAGACCCTACAGACTTCTCAAATATGGAGAAAGCTTTGGAAGGAGCACTCGTCTGATGTGCCGGATG
ACCCACCACAAGGAGAATCCTTACAAGTGTGGTGTCTGTGGGAAGTGCTTTGGTAGAAGCAGGAGCCTGA
TCAGACACCAAAGAATCCACACAGGCGAAAAACCTTTTAAATGTCTTGACTGTGGAAAAAGCTTTAATGA
CTCCTCAAATTTTGGTGCCCACCAGAGAATCCACACAGGAGAGAAACCCTACAGATGCGGAGAGTGTGGA
AAATGCTTTAGTCAGAGCTCTAGTCTTATTATACATCAGAGAACGCACACCGGTGAGAAGCCCTATCAGT
GTGGAGAGTGTGGGAAAAGTTTCACCAACAGTTCTCATTTCAGCGCCCACCGGAGAGTTCACACTGGGGA
GAATCCCTACAAATGTGTGGACTGTGAAAAAAGTTTCAATAACTGTACGAGATTTCGAGAACATCGGAGA
ATACACACTGGAGAGAAGCCCTATGGATGTGCCCAGTGTGGCAAACGTTTCAGTAAGAGTTCTGTTCTTA
CCAAACATCGGGAAGTTCATGTGAGAGAAAAGCCTCTGCCACACCCTCCATCTCTGTATTGCCCTGAGAA
CCCACATAAGGGAAAGACTGATGAATTTAGGAAAACTTTTTAGTAATGAACTAGTCCGTAACTTGAAAGT
ATTTCGATTTCTTGGCTTTATATATCTTGTGGAAAGGACGATCTGAACTGACGTAGCAGAGGTTC
