>Addgene plasmid #142984 | TFORF2763 | depositor partial sequence | sequence record 281091 | Barcode
TCTGAACTGACGTAGCAGAGGTTC
